Addgene plasmid #136067: pCsA
Purpose: Acceptor plasmid for even level position 1, lacZ blue-white screening
Depositing lab: Jim Haseloff. Depositing organization: University of Cambridge. Publication: Systematic tools for reprogramming plant gene expression in a simple model, Marchantia polymorpha. Sauret-Gueto S, Frangedakis E, Silvestri L, Rebmann M, Tomaselli M, Markel K, Delmans M, West A, Patron NJ, Haseloff J. ACS Synth Biol. 2020 Mar 12. doi: 10.1021/acssynbio.9b00511. PubMed 32163700.
Backbone
  Vector backbone: pDGB3_Omega1_domesticated
  Vector type: Plant Expression, Synthetic Biology
Growth in bacteria
  Bacterial resistance: Spectinomycin, 50 μg/mL
  Growth temperature: 37°C
  Growth strain: DH5alpha
  Copy number: High Copy
Gene/Insert
  Gene/Insert name: lacZ
  Cloning method: Restriction Enzyme; 5′ cloning site SapI (destroyed during cloning); 3′ cloning site SapI (destroyed during cloning)
  Sequencing primers: 5′ n/a
Depositor comments: Please visit https://www.biorxiv.org/content/10.1101/2020.02.29.971002v1 for bioRxiv preprint.
How to cite: pCsA was a gift from Jim Haseloff (Addgene plasmid # 136067 ; http://n2t.net/addgene:136067 ; RRID:Addgene_136067)
