[The description below was written by a language model from this plasmid's Addgene catalogue record and pLannotate feature annotations shown in this document.]
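Description:
pCsA is a binary T-DNA acceptor vector for hierarchical (Loop-style) DNA assembly, built on a domesticated pDGB3_Omega1 backbone and catalogued for plant expression and synthetic biology. It serves as the acceptor for position 1 at even assembly levels. It comes from a toolkit developed for reprogramming gene expression in the liverwort Marchantia polymorpha.

The 7.3 kb sequence carries nopaline C58-type left and right T-DNA border repeats that lie only a few hundred bases apart. Between them is a lacZα cassette in reverse orientation, comprising the CAP binding site, lac promoter, lac operator, a pUC-type multiple cloning site and the lacZα fragment. This cassette is the placeholder for incoming parts. The record lists SapI as the cloning enzyme at both ends, with the sites destroyed during cloning, which is consistent with Type IIS assembly. Replacing lacZα with assembled transcription units yields white colonies, whereas unmodified acceptor gives blue ones. Whatever is assembled then sits between the borders, ready for Agrobacterium-mediated transfer into plant cells. The empty acceptor has no plant promoter, plant selection marker or reporter annotated within the T-DNA.

Outside the borders, a high-copy ColE1/pMB1-type origin with a bom region supports propagation in E. coli. The pVS1 oriV, RepA and StaA functions provide replication and stable maintenance in Agrobacterium. Bacterial selection is by aadA, which confers spectinomycin and streptomycin resistance. An integron Pc promoter fragment and a short gentamicin-resistance remnant are annotated upstream of aadA. Other short annotated fragments (lacI, rop, an extra bom piece) appear to be leftovers of vector construction.
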