Features (pLannotate 1.2.2; 19 found; start..end, strand, type, name):
     73..97      +  misc_feature   LB T-DNA repeat: left border repeat from nopaline C58 T-DNA
    210..309     +  misc_feature   bom (fragment): basis of mobility region from pBR322
    318..473     -  CDS            lacZα (fragment): LacZα fragment of β-galactosidase; lacZ fragment
    470..526     +  misc_feature   MCS: pUC18/19 multiple cloning site
    563..579     -  protein_bind   lac operator: The lac repressor binds to the lac operator to inhibit transcription in E. coli. This inhibition can be relieved by adding lactose or isopropyl-β-D-thiogalactopyranoside (IPTG). lac repressor encoded by lacI
    587..617     -  promoter       lac promoter: promoter for the E. coli lac operon
    632..653     -  protein_bind   CAP binding site: CAP binding activates transcription in the presence of cAMP. E. coli catabolite activator protein
    666..707     -  CDS            lacI (fragment): lac repressor; lacI; The lac repressor binds to the lac operator to inhibit transcription in E. coli. This inhibition can be relieved by adding lactose or isopropyl-β-D-thiogalactopyranoside (IPTG).
    737..761     +  misc_feature   RB T-DNA repeat: right border repeat from nopaline C58 T-DNA
   1101..1502    +  CDS            Y4CG_SINFN (fragment): Protein inferred from homology: Swiss-Prot protein existence level 3. From Sinorhizobium fredii (strain NBRC 101917 / NGR234).
   2062..2691    +  CDS            pVS1 StaA: stability protein from the Pseudomonas plasmid pVS1 (Heeb et al., 2000)
   3120..4193    +  CDS            pVS1 RepA: replication protein from the Pseudomonas plasmid pVS1 (Heeb et al., 2000)
   4259..4453    +  rep_origin     pVS1 oriV: origin of replication for the Pseudomonas plasmid pVS1 (Heeb et al., 2000)
   4656..4695    +  CDS            rop (fragment): Rop protein, which maintains plasmids at low copy number; rop
   4797..4937    +  misc_feature   bom: basis of mobility region from pBR322
   5123..5711    -  rep_origin     ori: high-copy-number ColE1/pMB1/pBR322/pUC origin of replication
   5802..6590    -  CDS            aadA: S3AD_ECOLX - Experimental evidence at protein level: Swiss-Prot protein existence level 1. Mediates bacterial resistance to the antibiotics streptomycin and spectinomycin. From Escherichia coli.
   6597..6653    -  CDS            GmR (fragment): gentamycin acetyltransferase; aacC1; confers resistance to gentamycin
   6829..6852    -  promoter       Pc promoter (fragment): intI1 (promoter lies within the coding sequence); class 1 integron promoter
>Addgene plasmid #136067 | pCsA | addgene full sequence | sequence record 274960 | Addgene NGS Result
GACTGATGGGCTGCCTGTATCGAGTGGTGATTTTGTGCCGAGCTGCCGGTCGGGGAGCTGTTGGCTGGCT
GGTGGCAGGATATATTGTGGTGTAAACATAACGGATCCGGTCTCAGGAGAATGTGAAGAGCCACAGCTTG
TCTGTAAGCGGATGCCGGGAGCAGACAAGCCCGTCAGGGCGCGTCAGCGGGTGTTGGCGGGTGTCGGGGC
TGGCTTAACTATGCGGCATCAGAGCAGATTGTACTGAGAGTGCACCATATGCGGTGTGAAATACCGCACA
GATGCGTAAGGAGAAAATACCGCATCAGGCGCTCATCCGCCATTCAGGCTGCGCAACTGTTGGGAAGGGC
GATCGGCGCAGGCCTCTTCGCTATTACGCCAGCTGGCGAAAGGGGGATGTGCTGCAAGGCGATTAAGTTG
GGTAACGCCAGGGTTTTCCCAGTCACGACGTTGTAAAACGACGGCCAGTGAATTCGAGCTCGGTACCCGG
GGATCCTCTAGAGTCGACCTGCAGGCATGCAAGCTTGGCGTAATCATGGTCATAGCTGTTTCCTGTGTGA
AATTGTTATCCGCTCACAATTCCACACAACATACGAGCCGGAAGCATATAGTGTAAAGCCTGGGGTGCCT
AATGAGTGAGCTAACTCACATTAATTGCGTTGCGCTCACTGCCCGCTTTCCAGTCGGGAAACCTGTCGTG
CCAGCTGGCTCTTCAGGTATACTTGAGACCGGATCCTGACAGGATATATTGGCGGGTAAACCTAAGAGAA
AAGAGCGTTTATTAGAATAATCGGATATTTAAAAGGGCGTGAAAAGGTTTATCCGTTCGTCCATTTGTAT
GTGCATGCCAACCACAGGGTTCCCCTCGGGATCAAAGTACTTTGATCCAACCCCTCCGCTGCTATAGTGC
AGTCGGCTTCTGACGTTCAGTGCAGCCGTCATCTGAAAACGACATGTCGCACAAGTCCTAAGTTACGCGA
CAGGCTGCCGCCCTGCCCTTTTCCTGGCGTTTTCTTGTCGCGTGTTTTAGTCGCATAAAGTAGAATACTT
GCGACTAGAACCGGAGACATTACGCCATGAACAAGAGCGCCGCCGCTGGCCTGCTGGGCTATGCCCGCGT
CAGCACCGACGACCAGGACTTGACCAACCAACGGGCCGAACTGCACGCGGCCGGCTGCACCAAGCTGTTT
TCCGAGAAGATCACCGGCACCAGGCGCGACCGCCCGGAGCTGGCCAGGATGCTTGACCACCTACGCCCTG
GCGACGTTGTGACAGTGACCAGGCTAGACCGCCTGGCCCGCAGCACCCGCGACCTACTGGACATTGCCGA
GCGCATCCAGGAGGCCGGCGCGGGCCTGCGTAGCCTGGCAGAGCCGTGGGCCGACACCACCACGCCGGCC
GGCCGCATGGTGTTGACCGTGTTCGCCGGCATTGCCGAGTTCGAGCGTTCCCTAATCATCGACCGCACCC
GGAGCGGGCGCGAGGCCGCCAAGGCCCGAGGCGTGAAGTTTGGCCCCCGCCCTACCCTCACCCCGGCACA
GATCGCGCACGCCCGCGAGCTGATCGACCAGGAAGGCCGCACCGTGAAAGAGGCGGCTGCACTGCTTGGC
GTGCATCGCTCGACCCTGTACCGCGCACTTGAGCGCAGCGAGGAAGTGACGCCCACCGAGGCCAGGCGGC
GCGGTGCCTTCCGTGAGGACGCATTGACCGAGGCCGACGCCCTGGCGGCCGCCGAGAATGAACGCCAAGA
GGAACAAGCATGAAACCGCACCAGGACGGCCAGGACGAACCGTTTTTCATTACCGAAGAGATCGAGGCGG
AGATGATCGCGGCCGGGTACGTGTTCGAGCCGCCCGCGCACCTCTCAACCGTGCGGCTGCATGAAATCCT
GGCCGGTTTGTCTGATGCCAAGCTGGCGGCCTGGCCGGCCAGCTTGGCCGCTGAAGAAACCGAGCGCCGC
CGTCTAAAAAGGTGATGTGTATTTGAGTAAAACAGCTTGCGTCATGCGGTCGCTGCGTATATGATGCGAT
GAGTAAATAAACAAATACGCAAGGGGAACGCATGAAGGTTATCGCTGTACTTAACCAGAAAGGCGGGTCA
GGCAAGACGACCATCGCAACCCATCTAGCCCGCGCCCTGCAACTCGCCGGGGCCGATGTTCTGTTAGTCG
ATTCCGATCCCCAGGGCAGTGCCCGCGATTGGGCGGCCGTGCGGGAAGATCAACCGCTAACCGTTGTCGG
CATCGACCGCCCGACGATTGACCGCGACGTGAAGGCCATCGGCCGGCGCGACTTCGTAGTGATCGACGGA
GCGCCCCAGGCGGCGGACTTGGCTGTGTCCGCGATCAAGGCAGCCGACTTCGTGCTGATTCCGGTGCAGC
CAAGCCCTTACGACATATGGGCCACCGCCGACCTGGTGGAGCTGGTTAAGCAGCGCATTGAGGTCACGGA
TGGAAGGCTACAAGCGGCCTTTGTCGTGTCGCGGGCGATCAAAGGCACGCGCATCGGCGGTGAGGTTGCC
GAGGCGCTGGCCGGGTACGAGCTGCCCATTCTTGAGTCCCGTATCACGCAGCGCGTGAGCTACCCAGGCA
CTGCCGCCGCCGGCACAACCGTTCTTGAATCAGAACCCGAGGGCGACGCTGCCCGCGAGGTCCAGGCGCT
GGCCGCTGAAATTAAATCAAAACTCATTTGAGTTAATGAGGTAAAGAGAAAATGAGCAAAAGCACAAACA
CGCTAAGTGCCGGCCGTCCGAGCGCACGCAGCAGCAAGGCTGCAACGTTGGCCAGCCTGGCAGACACGCC
AGCCATGAAGCGGGTCAACTTTCAGTTGCCGGCGGAGGATCACACCAAGCTGAAGATGTACGCGGTACGC
CAAGGCAAGACCATTACCGAGCTGCTATCTGAATACATCGCGCAGCTACCAGAGTAAATGAGCAAATGAA
TAAATGAGTAGATGAATTTTAGCGGCTAAAGGAGGCGGCATGGAAAATCAAGAACAACCAGGCACCGACG
CCGTGGAATGCCCCATGTGTGGAGGAACGGGCGGTTGGCCAGGCGTAAGCGGCTGGGTTGCCTGCCGGCC
CTGCAATGGCACTGGAACCCCCAAGCCCGAGGAATCGGCGTGAGCGGTCGCAAACCATCCGGCCCGGTAC
AAATCGGCGCGGCGCTGGGTGATGACCTGGTGGAGAAGTTGAAGGCCGCGCAGGCCGCCCAGCGGCAACG
CATCGAGGCAGAAGCACGCCCCGGTGAATCGTGGCAAGCGGCCGCTGATCGAATCCGCAAAGAATCCCGG
CAACCGCCGGCAGCCGGTGCGCCGTCGATTAGGAAGCCGCCCAAGGGCGACGAGCAACCAGATTTTTTCG
TTCCGATGCTCTATGACGTGGGCACCCGCGATAGTCGCAGCATCATGGACGTGGCCGTTTTCCGTCTGTC
GAAGCGTGACCGACGAGCTGGCGAGGTGATCCGCTACGAGCTTCCAGACGGGCACGTAGAGGTTTCCGCA
GGGCCGGCCGGCATGGCCAGTGTGTGGGATTACGACCTGGTACTGATGGCGGTTTCCCATCTAACCGAAT
CCATGAACCGATACCGGGAAGGGAAGGGAGACAAGCCCGGCCGCGTGTTCCGTCCACACGTTGCGGACGT
ACTCAAGTTCTGCCGGCGAGCCGATGGCGGAAAGCAGAAAGACGACCTGGTAGAAACCTGCATTCGGTTA
AACACCACGCACGTTGCCATGCAGCGTACGAAGAAGGCCAAGAACGGCCGCCTGGTGACGGTATCCGAGG
GTGAAGCCTTGATTAGCCGCTACAAGATCGTAAAGAGCGAAACCGGGCGGCCGGAGTACATCGAGATCGA
GCTAGCTGATTGGATGTACCGCGAGATCACAGAAGGCAAGAACCCGGACGTGCTGACGGTTCACCCCGAT
TACTTTTTGATCGATCCCGGCATCGGCCGTTTTCTCTACCGCCTGGCACGCCGCGCCGCAGGCAAGGCAG
AAGCCAGATGGTTGTTCAAGACGATCTACGAACGCAGTGGCAGCGCCGGAGAGTTCAAGAAGTTCTGTTT
CACCGTGCGCAAGCTGATCGGGTCAAATGACCTGCCGGAGTACGATTTGAAGGAGGAGGCGGGGCAGGCT
GGCCCGATCCTAGTCATGCGCTACCGCAACCTGATCGAGGGCGAAGCATCCGCCGGTTCCTAATGTACGG
AGCAGATGCTAGGGCAAATTGCCCTAGCAGGGGAAAAAGGTCGAAAAGGACTCTTTCCTGTGGATAGCAC
GTACATTGGGAACCCAAAGCCGTACATTGGGAACCGGAACCCGTACATTGGGAACCCAAAGCCGTACATT
GGGAACCGGTCACACATGTAAGTGACTGATATAAAAGAGAAAAAAGGCGATTTTTCCGCCTAAAACTCTT
TAAAACTTATTAAAACTCTTAAAACCCGCCTGGCCTGTGCATAACTGTCTGGCCAGCGCACAGCCGAAGT
GCTGCAAAAAGCGCCTACCCTTCGGTCGCTGCGCTCCCTACGCCCCGCCGCTTCGCGTCGGCCTATCGCG
GCCGCTGGCCGCTCAAAAATGGCTGGCCTACGGCCAGGCAATCTACCAGGGCGCGGACAAGCCGCGCCGT
CGCCACTCGACCGCCGGCGCCCACATCAAGGCACCCTGCCTCGCGCGTTTCGGTGATGACGGTGAAAACC
TCTGACACATGCAGCTCCCGGTGACGGTCACAGCTTGTCTGTAAGCGGATGCCGGGAGCAGACAAGCCCG
TCAGGGCGCGTCAGCGGGTGTTGGCGGGTGTCGGGGCGCAGCCATGACCCAGTCACGTAGCGATAGCGGA
GTGTATACTGGCTTAACTATGCGGCATCAGAGCAGATTGTACTGAGAGTGCACCATATGCGGTGTGAAAT
ACCGCACAGATGCGTAAGGAGAAAATACCGCATCAGGCGCTCATCCGCTTCCTCGCTCACTGACTCGCTG
CGCTCGGTCGTTCGGCTGCGGCGAGCGGTATCAGCTCACTCAAAGGCGGTAATACGGTTATCCACAGAAT
CAGGGGATAACGCAGGAAAGAACATGTGAGCAAAAGGCCAGCAAAAGGCCAGGAACCGTAAAAAGGCCGC
GTTGCTGGCGTTTTTCCATAGGCTCCGCCCCCCTGACGAGCATCACAAAAATCGACGCTCAAGTCAGAGG
TGGCGAAACCCGACAGGACTATAAAGATACCAGGCGTTTCCCCCTGGAAGCTCCCTCGTGCGCTCTCCTG
TTCCGACCCTGCCGCTTACCGGATACCTGTCCGCCTTTCTCCCTTCGGGAAGCGTGGCGCTTTCTCATAG
CTCACGCTGTAGGTATCTCAGTTCGGTGTAGGTCGTTCGCTCCAAGCTGGGCTGTGTGCACGAACCCCCC
GTTCAGCCCGACCGCTGCGCCTTATCCGGTAACTATCGTCTTGAGTCCAACCCGGTAAGACACGACTTAT
CGCCACTGGCAGCAGCCACTGGTAACAGGATTAGCAGAGCGAGGTATGTAGGCGGTGCTACAGAGTTCTT
GAAGTGGTGGCCTAACTACGGCTACACTAGAAGGACAGTATTTGGTATCTGCGCTCTGCTGAAGCCAGTT
ACCTTCGGAAAAAGAGTTGGTAGCTCTTGATCCGGCAAACAAACCACCGCTGGTAGCGGTGGTTTTTTTG
TTTGCAAGCAGCAGATTACGCGCAGAAAAAAAGGATCTCAAGAAGATCCTTTGATCTTTTCTACGGGGTC
TGACGCTCAGTGGAACGAAAACTCACGTTAAGGGATTTTGGTCATGCATTCTAGGTGATTATTTGCCGAC
TACCTTGGTGATCTCGCCTTTCACGTAGTGGACAAATTCTTCCAACTGATCTGCGCGCGAGGCCAAGCGA
TCTTCTTCTTGTCCAAGATAAGCCTGTCTAGCTTCAAGTATGACGGGCTGATACTGGGCCGGCAGGCGCT
CCATTGCCCAGTCGGCAGCGACATCCTTCGGCGCGATTTTGCCGGTTACTGCGCTGTACCAAATGCGGGA
CAACGTAAGCACTACATTTCGCTCATCACCAGCCCAGTCGGGCGGCGAGTTCCATAGCGTTAAGGTTTCA
TTTAGCGCCTCAAATAGATCCTGTTCAGGAACCGGATCAAAGAGTTCCTCCGCCGCTGGACCTACCAAGG
CAACGCTATGTTCTCTTGCTTTTGTCAGCAAGATAGCCAGATCAATGTCGATCGTGGCTGGCTCGAAGAT
ACCTGCAAGAATGTCATTGCGCTGCCATTCTCCAAATTGCAGTTCGCGCTTAGCTGGATAACGCCACGGA
ATGATGTCGTCGTGCACAACAATGGTGACTTCTACAGCGCGGAGAATCTCGCTCTCTCCAGGGGAAGCCG
AAGTTTCCAAAAGGTCGTTGATCAAAGCTCGCCGCGTTGTTTCATCAAGCCTTACGGTCACCGTAACCAG
CAAATCAATATCACTGTGTGGCTTCAGGCCGCCATCCACTGCGGAGCCGTACAAATGTACGGCCAGCAAC
GTCGGTTCGAGATGGCGCTCGATGACGCCAACTACCTCTGATAGTTGAGTCGATACTTCGGCGATCACCG
CTTCCCTCATAATGTTTAACTTTGTTTTAGGGCGACTGCCCTGCTGCGTAACATCGTTGCTGCTCCATAA
CATCAAACATCGACCCACGGCGTAACGCGCTTGCTGCTTGGATGCCCGAGGCATAGACTGTACCCCAAAA
AAACAGTCATAACAAGCCATGAAAACCGCCACTGCGCCGTTACCACCGCTGCGTTCGGTCAAGGTTCTGG
ACCAGTTGCGTGAGCGCATACGCTACTTGCATTACAGCTTACGAACCGAACAGGCTTATGTCCACTGGGT
TCGTGCCTTCATCCGTTTCCACGGTGTGCGTCACCCGGCAACCTTGGGTAGCAGCGAAGTCGAGGCATTT
CTGTCCTGGCTGGAACAGAACTTATTATTTCCTTCCTCTTTTCTACAGTATTTAAAGATACCCCAAGAAG
CTAATTATAACAAGACGAACTCCAATTCACTGTTCCTTGCATTCTAAAACCTTAAATACCAGAAAACAGC
TTTTTCAAAGTTGTTTTCAAAGTTGGCGTATAACATAGTATCGACGGAGCCGATTTTGAAACCGCGGTGA
TCACAGGCAGCAACGCTCTGTCATCGTTACAATCAACATGCTACCCTCCGCGAGATCATCCGTGTTTCAA
ACCCGGCAGCTTAGTTGCCGTTCTTCCGAATAGCATCGGTAACATGAGCAAAGTCTGCCGCCTTACAACG
GCTCTCCCGCTGACGCCGTCCCG
